Addgene plasmid #132142: pDONR221_SLC38A3
Purpose: Gateway entry clone with codon-optimized ORF sequence for subcloning into custom expression vectors
Depositing lab: RESOLUTE Consortium & Giulio Superti-Furga. Depositing organization: CeMM Research Center for Molecular Medicine. Publication: The RESOLUTE consortium: unlocking SLC transporters for drug discovery. Superti-Furga G, Lackner D, Wiedmer T, Ingles-Prieto A, Barbosa B, Girardi E, Goldmann U, Gurtl B, Klavins K, Klimek C, Lindinger S, Lineiro-Retes E, Muller AC, Onstein S, Redinger G, Reil D, Sedlyarov V, Wolf G, Crawford M, Everley R, ... Steppan CM. Nat Rev Drug Discov. 2020 Jul;19(7):429-430. doi: 10.1038/d41573-020-00056-6. PubMed 32265506.
Backbone
  Vector backbone: pDONR221
  Backbone manufacturer: Thermo Fisher Scientific
  Backbone size w/o insert (bp): 2550
  Vector type: Mammalian Expression
Growth in bacteria
  Bacterial resistance: Kanamycin, 50 μg/mL
  Growth temperature: 37°C
  Growth strain: Stbl3
  Copy number: High Copy
Gene/Insert
  Gene/Insert name: SLC38A3 (alt name: G17, SN1)
  Species: H. sapiens (human)
  Insert size (bp): 1512
  Entrez Gene: SLC38A3 (a.k.a. G17, SN1, NAT1)
  Cloning method: Gateway Cloning
  Sequencing primers: 5′ M13-fwd; 3′ M13-rev
Terms and licenses: Academic/Nonprofit Terms; Industry Terms
Depositor comments: For more information on the full Resolute plasmid collection, please see www.addgene.org/depositor-collections/re-solute/. Please provide your feedback on this plasmid to the RESOLUTE consortium by filling out their RESOLUTE repository feedback form: https://forms.office.com/Pages/ResponsePage.aspx?id=0e05yklzmkS7rjFGQL4N7z4feCLQvEJAmVcOCM_u885UN1JJRko0Ukg4TVQwNTZLOUxPQVJWT1NHUCQlQCN0PWcu
How to cite: pDONR221_SLC38A3 was a gift from RESOLUTE Consortium & Giulio Superti-Furga (Addgene plasmid # 132142 ; http://n2t.net/addgene:132142 ; RRID:Addgene_132142)
