[The description below was written by a language model from this plasmid's Addgene catalogue record and pLannotate feature annotations shown in this document.]
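Description:
pDONR221_SLC38A3 is a Gateway entry clone built on the pDONR221 backbone, carrying a codon-optimized open reading frame for human SLC38A3 (also known as SN1, G17, NAT1 or SNAT3). The sequenced plasmid is about 4.1 kb, consistent with a roughly 2.5 kb backbone plus a 1,512 bp insert. It is maintained in E. coli through a high-copy ColE1/pUC-type origin and selected with kanamycin via the aph(3')-Ia resistance gene. Although the catalogue lists the vector type as mammalian expression, the feature table shows no mammalian promoter or polyadenylation signal, so the plasmid serves as a shuttle for the ORF, not as an expression construct in its own right.

The SLC38A3 coding sequence sits directly between attL1 and attL2, the recombination sites used in the Gateway LR reaction, so that the ORF can be transferred directionally into any attR-containing destination vector that supplies the desired promoter, tags or selection markers. Upstream of attL1 lie the rrnB T1 and T2 transcription terminators, which insulate the insert from read-through transcription in bacteria. A T7 promoter lies beyond attL2 on the opposite strand, and short lacI and lacZα fragments are backbone remnants with no functional role. No epitope tags or reporters are annotated, and the record does not state whether the ORF ends in a stop codon.

SLC38A3 encodes a sodium-dependent amino acid/proton antiporter that transports glutamine and also recognizes histidine, asparagine and alanine. The clone belongs to a consortium-generated collection of solute carrier ORFs, intended as a starting point for subcloning into custom expression vectors for transporter studies and drug discovery work.
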