Features (pLannotate 1.2.2; 10 found; start..end, strand, type, name):
    121..213     +  CDS            lacI (fragment): lac repressor; lacI; The lac repressor binds to the lac operator to inhibit transcription in E. coli. This inhibition can be relieved by adding lactose or isopropyl-β-D-thiogalactopyranoside (IPTG).
    268..295     -  terminator     rrnB T2 terminator: transcription terminator T2 from the E. coli rrnB gene
    427..470     +  terminator     rrnB T1 terminator: Escherichia coli rrnB; transcription terminator T1 from the E. coli rrnB gene
    517..553     -  CDS            lacZα (fragment): LacZα fragment of β-galactosidase; lacZ fragment
    569..668     +  protein_bind   attL1: mutant version of attL; recombination site for the Gateway® LR reaction LR Clonase™
    674..2185    +  CDS            SLC38A3: S38A3_HUMAN - Also known as G17, NAT1, SN1, SNAT3. Experimental evidence at protein level: Swiss-Prot protein existence level 1. Sodium-dependent amino acid/proton antiporter. Mediates electrogenic cotransport of glutamine and sodium ions in exchange for protons. Also recognizes histidine, asparagine and alanine. May mediate amino acid transport in either direction under physiological conditions. May play a role in nitrogen metabolism and synaptic transmission. From Homo sapiens (Human).
   2187..2286    -  protein_bind   attL2: mutant version of attL; recombination site for the Gateway® LR reaction LR Clonase™
   2304..2322    -  promoter       T7 promoter: promoter for bacteriophage T7 RNA polymerase
   2456..3265    +  CDS            KanR: aminoglycoside phosphotransferase; aph(3')-Ia; confers resistance to kanamycin in bacteria or G418 (Geneticin®) in eukaryotes
   3412..4000    +  rep_origin     ori: high-copy-number ColE1/pMB1/pBR322/pUC origin of replication
>Addgene plasmid #132142 | pDONR221_SLC38A3 | addgene full sequence | sequence record 264495 | Addgene NGS Result
CTTTCCTGCGTTATCCCCTGATTCTGTGGATAACCGTATTACCGCCTTTGAGTGAGCTGATACCGCTCGC
CGCAGCCGAACGACCGAGCGCAGCGAGTCAGTGAGCGAGGAAGCGGAAGAGCGCCCAATACGCAAACCGC
CTCTCCCCGCGCGTTGGCCGATTCATTAATGCAGCTGGCACGACAGGTTTCCCGACTGGAAAGCGGGCAG
TGAGCGCAACGCAATTAATACGCGTACCGCTAGCCAGGAAGAGTTTGTAGAAACGCAAAAAGGCCATCCG
TCAGGATGGCCTTCTGCTTAGTTTGATGCCTGGCAGTTTATGGCGGGCGTCCTGCCCGCCACCCTCCGGG
CCGTTGCTTCACAACGTTCAAATCCGCTCCCGGCGGATTTGTCCTACTCAGGAGAGCGTTCACCGACAAA
CAACAGATAAAACGAAAGGCCCAGTCTTCCGACTGAGCCTTTCGTTTTATTTGATGCCTGGCAGTTCCCT
ACTCTCGCGTTAACGCTAGCATGGATGTTTTCCCAGTCACGACGTTGTAAAACGACGGCCAGTCTTAAGC
TCGGGCCCCAAATAATGATTTTATTTTGACTGATAGTGACCTGTTCGTTGCAACACATTGATGAGCAATG
CTTTTTTATAATGCCAACTTTGTACAAAAAAGCAGGCTCCACCATGGAGGCCCCTCTGCAGACCGAGATG
GTGGAGCTGGTGCCAAACGGCAAGCACTCCGAGGGCCTGCTGCCTGTGATCACACCAATGGCAGGAAATC
AGAGGGTGGAGGACCCAGCACGCTCTTGCATGGAGGGCAAGAGCTTCCTGCAGAAGTCTCCCAGCAAGGA
GCCTCACTTCACCGATTTTGAGGGCAAGACAAGCTTCGGCATGTCCGTGTTTAACCTGTCCAATGCCATC
ATGGGATCTGGAATCCTGGGACTGGCATACGCAATGGCAAACACCGGCATCATCCTGTTCCTGTTTCTGC
TGACAGCCGTGGCCCTGCTGAGCTCCTATAGCATCCACCTGCTGCTGAAGTCTAGCGGAGTGGTGGGAAT
CAGGGCATACGAGCAGCTGGGCTATAGAGCCTTTGGCACCCCTGGCAAGCTGGCAGCCGCCCTGGCAATC
ACACTGCAGAACATCGGCGCCATGTCCTCTTACCTGTATATCATCAAGTCCGAGCTGCCACTGGTCATCC
AGACCTTCCTGAATCTGGAGGAGAAGACATCTGACTGGTACATGAACGGCAATTACCTGGTCATCCTGGT
GAGCGTGACCATCATCCTGCCACTGGCCCTGATGAGGCAGCTGGGCTACCTGGGCTATAGCTCCGGCTTT
TCCCTGTCTTGCATGGTGTTCTTTCTGATCGCCGTGATCTACAAGAAGTTCCACGTGCCATGTCCCCTGC
CCCCTAACTTTAACAATACCACAGGCAATTTCTCTCACGTGGAGATCGTGAAGGAGAAGGTGCAGCTGCA
GGTGGAGCCAGAGGCAAGCGCCTTTTGCACCCCCTCCTACTTCACACTGAATTCTCAGACCGCCTATACA
ATCCCCATCATGGCCTTCGCCTTCGTGTGCCACCCAGAGGTGCTGCCCATCTACACCGAGCTGAAGGATC
CTAGCAAGAAGAAGATGCAGCACATCTCTAACCTGAGCATCGCCGTGATGTACATCATGTATTTCCTGGC
CGCCCTGTTTGGCTACCTGACCTTCTATAATGGCGTGGAGAGCGAGCTGCTGCACACATATTCCAAGGTG
GACCCTTTTGATGTGCTGATCCTGTGCGTGCGGGTGGCCGTGCTGACCGCCGTGACCCTGACAGTGCCTA
TCGTGCTGTTCCCAGTGCGGAGAGCCATCCAGCAGATGCTGTTTCCAAACCAGGAGTTCAGCTGGCTGAG
ACACGTGCTGATCGCCGTGGGCCTGCTGACCTGTATCAACCTGCTGGTCATCTTTGCCCCCAATATCCTG
GGCATCTTCGGCGTGATCGGAGCCACATCCGCCCCCTTTCTGATCTTCATCTTTCCTGCCATCTTCTACT
TTAGGATCATGCCCACCGAGAAGGAGCCTGCCCGCTCTACACCAAAGATCCTGGCCCTGTGCTTTGCCAT
GCTGGGCTTCCTGCTGATGACCATGAGCCTGTCCTTCATCATCATCGACTGGGCATCCGGCACATCTAGG
CACGGAGGCAATCACGACCCAGCTTTCTTGTACAAAGTTGGCATTATAAGAAAGCATTGCTTATCAATTT
GTTGCAACGAACAGGTCACTATCAGTCAAAATAAAATCATTATTTGCCATCCAGCTGATATCCCCTATAG
TGAGTCGTATTACATGGTCATAGCTGTTTCCTGGCAGCTCTGGCCCGTGTCTCAAAATCTCTGATGTTAC
ATTGCACAAGATAAAAATATATCATCATGAACAATAAAACTGTCTGCTTACATAAACAGTAATACAAGGG
GTGTTATGAGCCATATTCAACGGGAAACGTCGAGGCCGCGATTAAATTCCAACATGGATGCTGATTTATA
TGGGTATAAATGGGCTCGCGATAATGTCGGGCAATCAGGTGCGACAATCTATCGCTTGTATGGGAAGCCC
GATGCGCCAGAGTTGTTTCTGAAACATGGCAAAGGTAGCGTTGCCAATGATGTTACAGATGAGATGGTCA
GACTAAACTGGCTGACGGAATTTATGCCTCTTCCGACCATCAAGCATTTTATCCGTACTCCTGATGATGC
ATGGTTACTCACCACTGCGATCCCCGGAAAAACAGCATTCCAGGTATTAGAAGAATATCCTGATTCAGGT
GAAAATATTGTTGATGCGCTGGCAGTGTTCCTGCGCCGGTTGCATTCGATTCCTGTTTGTAATTGTCCTT
TTAACAGCGATCGCGTATTTCGTCTCGCTCAGGCGCAATCACGAATGAATAACGGTTTGGTTGATGCGAG
TGATTTTGATGACGAGCGTAATGGCTGGCCTGTTGAACAAGTCTGGAAAGAAATGCATAAACTTTTGCCA
TTCTCACCGGATTCAGTCGTCACTCATGGTGATTTCTCACTTGATAACCTTATTTTTGACGAGGGGAAAT
TAATAGGTTGTATTGATGTTGGACGAGTCGGAATCGCAGACCGATACCAGGATCTTGCCATCCTATGGAA
CTGCCTCGGTGAGTTTTCTCCTTCATTACAGAAACGGCTTTTTCAAAAATATGGTATTGATAATCCTGAT
ATGAATAAATTGCAGTTTCATTTGATGCTCGATGAGTTTTTCTAATCAGAATTGGTTAATTGGTTGTAAC
ACTGGCAGAGCATTACGCTGACTTGACGGGACGGCGCAAGCTCATGACCAAAATCCCTTAACGTGAGTTA
CGCGTCGTTCCACTGAGCGTCAGACCCCGTAGAAAAGATCAAAGGATCTTCTTGAGATCCTTTTTTTCTG
CGCGTAATCTGCTGCTTGCAAACAAAAAAACCACCGCTACCAGCGGTGGTTTGTTTGCCGGATCAAGAGC
TACCAACTCTTTTTCCGAAGGTAACTGGCTTCAGCAGAGCGCAGATACCAAATACTGTTCTTCTAGTGTA
GCCGTAGTTAGGCCACCACTTCAAGAACTCTGTAGCACCGCCTACATACCTCGCTCTGCTAATCCTGTTA
CCAGTGGCTGCTGCCAGTGGCGATAAGTCGTGTCTTACCGGGTTGGACTCAAGACGATAGTTACCGGATA
AGGCGCAGCGGTCGGGCTGAACGGGGGGTTCGTGCACACAGCCCAGCTTGGAGCGAACGACCTACACCGA
ACTGAGATACCTACAGCGTGAGCTATGAGAAAGCGCCACGCTTCCCGAAGGGAGAAAGGCGGACAGGTAT
CCGGTAAGCGGCAGGGTCGGAACAGGAGAGCGCACGAGGGAGCTTCCAGGGGGAAACGCCTGGTATCTTT
ATAGTCCTGTCGGGTTTCGCCACCTCTGACTTGAGCGTCGATTTTTGTGATGCTCGTCAGGGGGGCGGAG
CCTATGGAAAAACGCCAGCAACGCGGCCTTTTTACGGTTCCTGGCCTTTTGCTGGCCTTTTGCTCACATG
TT
