>Addgene plasmid #132142 | pDONR221_SLC38A3 | depositor partial sequence | sequence record 253684 | Codon-optimized ORF of SLC38A3
ATGGAGGCCCCTCTGCAGACCGAGATGGTGGAGCTGGTGCCAAACGGCAAGCACTCCGAGGGCCTGCTGC
CTGTGATCACACCAATGGCAGGAAATCAGAGGGTGGAGGACCCAGCACGCTCTTGCATGGAGGGCAAGAG
CTTCCTGCAGAAGTCTCCCAGCAAGGAGCCTCACTTCACCGATTTTGAGGGCAAGACAAGCTTCGGCATG
TCCGTGTTTAACCTGTCCAATGCCATCATGGGATCTGGAATCCTGGGACTGGCATACGCAATGGCAAACA
CCGGCATCATCCTGTTCCTGTTTCTGCTGACAGCCGTGGCCCTGCTGAGCTCCTATAGCATCCACCTGCT
GCTGAAGTCTAGCGGAGTGGTGGGAATCAGGGCATACGAGCAGCTGGGCTATAGAGCCTTTGGCACCCCT
GGCAAGCTGGCAGCCGCCCTGGCAATCACACTGCAGAACATCGGCGCCATGTCCTCTTACCTGTATATCA
TCAAGTCCGAGCTGCCACTGGTCATCCAGACCTTCCTGAATCTGGAGGAGAAGACATCTGACTGGTACAT
GAACGGCAATTACCTGGTCATCCTGGTGAGCGTGACCATCATCCTGCCACTGGCCCTGATGAGGCAGCTG
GGCTACCTGGGCTATAGCTCCGGCTTTTCCCTGTCTTGCATGGTGTTCTTTCTGATCGCCGTGATCTACA
AGAAGTTCCACGTGCCATGTCCCCTGCCCCCTAACTTTAACAATACCACAGGCAATTTCTCTCACGTGGA
GATCGTGAAGGAGAAGGTGCAGCTGCAGGTGGAGCCAGAGGCAAGCGCCTTTTGCACCCCCTCCTACTTC
ACACTGAATTCTCAGACCGCCTATACAATCCCCATCATGGCCTTCGCCTTCGTGTGCCACCCAGAGGTGC
TGCCCATCTACACCGAGCTGAAGGATCCTAGCAAGAAGAAGATGCAGCACATCTCTAACCTGAGCATCGC
CGTGATGTACATCATGTATTTCCTGGCCGCCCTGTTTGGCTACCTGACCTTCTATAATGGCGTGGAGAGC
GAGCTGCTGCACACATATTCCAAGGTGGACCCTTTTGATGTGCTGATCCTGTGCGTGCGGGTGGCCGTGC
TGACCGCCGTGACCCTGACAGTGCCTATCGTGCTGTTCCCAGTGCGGAGAGCCATCCAGCAGATGCTGTT
TCCAAACCAGGAGTTCAGCTGGCTGAGACACGTGCTGATCGCCGTGGGCCTGCTGACCTGTATCAACCTG
CTGGTCATCTTTGCCCCCAATATCCTGGGCATCTTCGGCGTGATCGGAGCCACATCCGCCCCCTTTCTGA
TCTTCATCTTTCCTGCCATCTTCTACTTTAGGATCATGCCCACCGAGAAGGAGCCTGCCCGCTCTACACC
AAAGATCCTGGCCCTGTGCTTTGCCATGCTGGGCTTCCTGCTGATGACCATGAGCCTGTCCTTCATCATC
ATCGACTGGGCATCCGGCACATCTAGGCACGGAGGCAATCAC
